Addgene plasmid #225568: pKrev-CGI
Purpose: (Empty Backbone) packaging plasmid for lentivector production
Depositing lab: Ferdinando Pucci. Depositing organization: Oregon Health & Science University. Publication: Senescent Cell-Derived Extracellular Vesicles Inhibit Cancer Recurrence by Coordinating Immune Surveillance. Ziglari T, Calistri NL, Finan JM, Derrick DS, Nakayasu ES, Burnet MC, Kyle JE, Hoare M, Heiser LM, Pucci F. Cancer Res. 2025 Mar 3;85(5):859-874. doi: 10.1158/0008-5472.CAN-24-0875. PubMed 39804967.
Backbone
  Vector backbone: pKrev-CGI
  Backbone manufacturer: Naldini group
  Backbone size (bp): 3516
  Vector type: Mammalian Expression
Growth in bacteria
  Bacterial resistance: Kanamycin, 50 μg/mL
  Growth temperature: 37°C
  Growth strain: NEB Stable
  Copy number: Unknown
Terms and licenses: Academic/Nonprofit Terms; Industry Terms: Not Available to Industry
Depositor comments: Please visit https://ssrn.com/abstract=4912248 for preprint. For Lentiviral packaging, this plasmid can be used with pMDLg/pRRE (Addgene #12251) and envelope expressing plasmid pMD2.G (Addgene #12259).
How to cite: pKrev-CGI was a gift from Ferdinando Pucci (Addgene plasmid # 225568 ; http://n2t.net/addgene:225568 ; RRID:Addgene_225568)
