[The description below was written by a language model from this plasmid's Addgene catalogue record and pLannotate feature annotations shown in this document.]
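Description:
pKrev-CGI is a small (about 3.5 kb) mammalian expression plasmid that serves as the Rev-supplying packaging component for lentiviral vector production. Although it is catalogued as an empty backbone, the annotated sequence carries a functional payload: the HIV-1 rev coding sequence placed downstream of the human cytomegalovirus immediate-early enhancer and promoter and followed by the bovine growth hormone polyadenylation signal. A T7 promoter lies between the CMV promoter and rev. The short matches to a truncated HIV-1 5' LTR and to lacZα appear to be residual fragments rather than working elements. For propagation in bacteria the plasmid uses a high-copy ColE1/pUC-type origin and is selected with kanamycin through the Tn5 aminoglycoside phosphotransferase (NeoR/KanR) gene. Fragments of the pBR322 bom region and of the AmpR promoter are also annotated, but no ampicillin resistance gene is present.

Rev binds the Rev responsive element (RRE) in unspliced or partially spliced HIV-derived RNAs and escorts them out of the nucleus. In producer cells this permits efficient export of the RRE-containing gag-pol packaging transcript and, where the transfer vector also carries an RRE, of the full-length vector genome. Expressing Rev from its own plasmid is characteristic of split, third-generation packaging systems, which separate the viral functions across several constructs to reduce the chance of generating replication-competent virus. The depositor notes that pKrev-CGI can be co-transfected with the gag/pol plasmid pMDLg/pRRE and the envelope plasmid pMD2.G, together with a transfer vector, to produce lentiviral particles. The meaning of the "CGI" designation is not stated in the record.
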