Features (pLannotate 1.2.2; 11 found; start..end, strand, type, name):
     34..413     +  enhancer       CMV enhancer: human cytomegalovirus immediate early enhancer
    414..617     +  promoter       CMV promoter: human cytomegalovirus (CMV) immediate early promoter
    613..646     +  LTR            5' LTR (truncated) (fragment): truncated 5' long terminal repeat (LTR) from HIV-1
    662..680     +  promoter       T7 promoter: promoter for bacteriophage T7 RNA polymerase
    772..1119    +  CDS            rev: REV_HV1H3 - Experimental evidence at protein level: Swiss-Prot protein existence level 1. Escorts unspliced or incompletely spliced viral pre-mRNAs (late transcripts) out of the nucleus of infected cells. These pre- mRNAs carry a recognition sequence called Rev responsive element (RRE) located in the env gene, that is not present in fully spliced viral mRNAs (early transcripts). This function is essential since most viral proteins are translated from unspliced or partially spliced pre-mRNAs which cannot exit the nucleus by the pathway used by fully processed cellular mRNAs. Rev itself is trans
   1205..1232    +  CDS            lacZα (fragment): LacZα fragment of β-galactosidase; lacZ fragment
   1344..1568    +  polyA_signal   bGH poly(A) signal: bovine growth hormone polyadenylation signal
   1741..2535    +  CDS            NeoR/KanR: aminoglycoside phosphotransferase from Tn5; aph(3')-II (or nptII); confers resistance to neomycin, kanamycin, and G418 (Geneticin®)
   2556..2606    -  misc_feature   bom (fragment): basis of mobility region from pBR322
   2633..2721    +  promoter       AmpR promoter (fragment): bla
   2860..3448    +  rep_origin     ori: high-copy-number ColE1/pMB1/pBR322/pUC origin of replication
>Addgene plasmid #225568 | pKrev-CGI | addgene full sequence | sequence record 448452 | Addgene NGS Result
TGCTTCGCGATGTACGGGCCAGATATACGCGTTGACATTGATTATTGACTAGTTATTAATAGTAATCAAT
TACGGGGTCATTAGTTCATAGCCCATATATGGAGTTCCGCGTTACATAACTTACGGTAAATGGCCCGCCT
GGCTGACCGCCCAACGACCCCCGCCCATTGACGTCAATAATGACGTATGTTCCCATAGTAACGCCAATAG
GGACTTTCCATTGACGTCAATGGGTGGAGTATTTACGGTAAACTGCCCACTTGGCAGTACATCAAGTGTA
TCATATGCCAAGTACGCCCCCTATTGACGTCAATGACGGTAAATGGCCCGCCTGGCATTATGCCCAGTAC
ATGACCTTATGGGACTTTCCTACTTGGCAGTACATCTACGTATTAGTCATCGCTATTACCATGGTGATGC
GGTTTTGGCAGTACATCAATGGGCGTGGATAGCGGTTTGACTCACGGGGATTTCCAAGTCTCCACCCCAT
TGACGTCAATGGGAGTTTGTTTTGGCACCAAAATCAACGGGACTTTCCAAAATGTCGTAACAACTCCGCC
CCATTGACGCAAATGGGCGGTAGGCGTGTACGGTGGGAGGTCTATATAAGCAGAGCTCTCTGGCTAACTA
GAGAACCCACTGCTTACTGGCTTATCGAAATTAATACGACTCACTATAGGGAGACCCAAGCTGGCTAGCG
TTTAAACTTAAGCTTGGTACCGAGCTCGGATCCACTAGTCCAGTGTGGTGGAATTCACGCGTGCCGCCAC
CATGGCAGGAAGAAGCGGAGACAGCGACGAAGACCTCCTCAAGGCAGTCAGACTCATCAAGTTTCTCTAT
CAAAGCAACCCACCTCCCAATCCCGAGGGGACCCGACAGGCCCGAAGGAATAGAAGAAGAAGGTGGAGAG
AGAGACAGAGACAGATCCATTCGATTAGTGAACGGATCCTTAGCACTTATCTGGGACGATCTGCGGAGCC
TGTGCCTCTTCAGCTACCACCGCTTGAGAGACTTACTCTTGATTGTAACGAGGATTGTGGAACTTCTGGG
ACGCAGGGGGTGGGAAGCCCTCAAATATTGGTGGAATCTCCTACAATATTGGAGTCAGGAGCTAAAGAAT
AGTGCTGTTAGCTTGCTCAATGCCACAGCTATAGCAGTAGCTGAGGGGACAGATAGGGTTATAGAAGTAG
TACAAGAAGCTTGGCACTGGCCGTCGTTTTACAACGTCGTGATCTGAGCCTGGGAGATCCACTAGTCCAG
TGTGGTGGAATTCTGCAGATATCCAGCACAGTGGCGGCCGCTCGAGTCTAGAGGGCCCGTTTAAACCCGC
TGATCAGCCTCGACTGTGCCTTCTAGTTGCCAGCCATCTGTTGTTTGCCCCTCCCCCGTGCCTTCCTTGA
CCCTGGAAGGTGCCACTCCCACTGTCCTTTCCTAATAAAATGAGGAAATTGCATCGCATTGTCTGAGTAG
GTGTCATTCTATTCTGGGGGGTGGGGTGGGGCAGGACAGCAAGGGGGAGGATTGGGAAGACAATAGCAGG
CATGCTGGGGATGCGGTGGGCTCTATGGCTTCTACTGGGCGGTTTTATGGACAGCAAGCGAACCGGAATT
GCCAGCTGGGGCGCCCTCTGGTAAGGTTGGGAAGCCCTGCAAAGTAAACTGGATGGCTTTCTTGCCGCCA
AGGATCTGATGGCGCAGGGGATCAAGCTCTGATCAAGAGACAGGATGAGGATCGTTTCGCATGATTGAAC
AAGATGGATTGCACGCAGGTTCTCCGGCCGCTTGGGTGGAGAGGCTATTCGGCTATGACTGGGCACAACA
GACAATCGGCTGCTCTGATGCCGCCGTGTTCCGGCTGTCAGCGCAGGGGCGCCCGGTTCTTTTTGTCAAG
ACCGACCTGTCCGGTGCCCTGAATGAACTGCAAGACGAGGCAGCGCGGCTATCGTGGCTGGCCACGACGG
GCGTTCCTTGCGCAGCTGTGCTCGACGTTGTCACTGAAGCGGGAAGGGACTGGCTGCTATTGGGCGAAGT
GCCGGGGCAGGATCTCCTGTCATCTCACCTTGCTCCTGCCGAGAAAGTATCCATCATGGCTGATGCAATG
CGGCGGCTGCATACGCTTGATCCGGCTACCTGCCCATTCGACCACCAAGCGAAACATCGCATCGAGCGAG
CACGTACTCGGATGGAAGCCGGTCTTGTCGATCAGGATGATCTGGACGAAGAGCATCAGGGGCTCGCGCC
AGCCGAACTGTTCGCCAGGCTCAAGGCGAGCATGCCCGACGGCGAGGATCTCGTCGTGACCCATGGCGAT
GCCTGCTTGCCGAATATCATGGTGGAAAATGGCCGCTTTTCTGGATTCATCGACTGTGGCCGGCTGGGTG
TGGCGGACCGCTATCAGGACATAGCGTTGGCTACCCGTGATATTGCTGAAGAGCTTGGCGGCGAATGGGC
TGACCGCTTCCTCGTGCTTTACGGTATCGCCGCTCCCGATTCGCAGCGCATCGCCTTCTATCGCCTTCTT
GACGAGTTCTTCTGAATTATTAACGCTTACAATTTCCTGATGCGGTATTTTCTCCTTACGCATCTGTGCG
GTATTTCACACCGCATCAGGTGGCACTTTTCGGGGAAATGTGCGCGGAACCCCTATTTGTTTATTTTTCT
AAATACATTCAAATATGTATCCGCTCATGAGACAATAACCCTGATAAATGCTTCAATAATAGCACGTGCT
AAAACTTCATTTTTAATTTAAAAGGATCTAGGTGAAGATCCTTTTTGATAATCTCATGACCAAAATCCCT
TAACGTGAGTTTTCGTTCCACTGAGCGTCAGACCCCGTAGAAAAGATCAAAGGATCTTCTTGAGATCCTT
TTTTTCTGCGCGTAATCTGCTGCTTGCAAACAAAAAAACCACCGCTACCAGCGGTGGTTTGTTTGCCGGA
TCAAGAGCTACCAACTCTTTTTCCGAAGGTAACTGGCTTCAGCAGAGCGCAGATACCAAATACTGTTCTT
CTAGTGTAGCCGTAGTTAGGCCACCACTTCAAGAACTCTGTAGCACCGCCTACATACCTCGCTCTGCTAA
TCCTGTTACCAGTGGCTGCTGCCAGTGGCGATAAGTCGTGTCTTACCGGGTTGGACTCAAGACGATAGTT
ACCGGATAAGGCGCAGCGGTCGGGCTGAACGGGGGGTTCGTGCACACAGCCCAGCTTGGAGCGAACGACC
TACACCGAACTGAGATACCTACAGCGTGAGCTATGAGAAAGCGCCACGCTTCCCGAAGGGAGAAAGGCGG
ACAGGTATCCGGTAAGCGGCAGGGTCGGAACAGGAGAGCGCACGAGGGAGCTTCCAGGGGGAAACGCCTG
GTATCTTTATAGTCCTGTCGGGTTTCGCCACCTCTGACTTGAGCGTCGATTTTTGTGATGCTCGTCAGGG
GGGCGGAGCCTATGGAAAAACGCCAGCAACGCGGCCTTTTTACGGTTCCTGGCCTTTTGCTGGCCTTTTG
CTCACATGTTCTTGC
